>Addgene plasmid #187151 | pDONR221-HUWE1_UBA/UIM-mut | addgene full sequence | sequence record 369321 | Addgene NGS Result
CTTTCCTGCGTTATCCCCTGATTCTGTGGATAACCGTATTACCGCTAGCATGGATCTCGGGGACGTCTAA
CTACTAAGCGAGAGTAGGGAACTGCCAGGCATCAAATAAAACGAAAGGCTCAGTCGGAAGACTGGGCCTT
TCGTTTTATCTGTTGTTTGTCGGTGAACGCTCTCCTGAGTAGGACAAATCCGCCGGGAGCGGATTTGAAC
GTTGTGAAGCAACGGCCCGGAGGGTGGCGGGCAGGACGCCCGCCATAAACTGCCAGGCATCAAACTAAGC
AGAAGGCCATCCTGACGGATGGCCTTTTTGCGTTTCTACAAACTCTTCCTGTTAGTTAGTTACTTAAGCT
CGGGCCCCAAATAATGATTTTATTTTGACTGATAGTGACCTGTTCGTTGCAACAAATTGATAAGCAATGC
TTTTTTATAATGCCAACTTTGTACAAAAAAGCAGGCTTTAAAGGAACCAATTCAGTCGACATGAAAGTAG
ACAGGACTAAACTGAAGAAGACACCTACTGAGGCTCCTGCAGACTGCAGAGCCTTAATAGACAAACTCAA
AGTTTGTAATGATGAGCAACTTCTCTTGGAACTGCAGCAGATCAAAACATGGAACATTGGAAAGTGCGAG
TTATATCACTGGGTGGACCTGTTGGACCGCTTCGATGGAATACTGGCAGATGCTGGACAGACAGTGGAGA
ATATGTCATGGATGCTCGTATGTGATAGGCCAGAAAGAGAGCAACTGAAAATGCTTCTCTTGGCTGTGTT
GAACTTCACAGCCTTGCTCATTGAGTACAGCTTTTCCCGGCATCTGTACAGTTCCATAGAGCATTTGACA
ACTTTATTGGCTTCCTCTGATATGCAAGTGGTGCTGGCAGTCCTCAATCTCCTATATGTATTTAGCAAAA
GATCAAACTACATCACTCGTCTGGGATCTGACAAGAGGACCCCGCTGCTAACTCGGCTACAACATTTGGC
AGAGAGCTGGGGTGGAAAGGAGAATGGCTTTGGACTTGCAGAATGTTGCAGAGACTTGCATATGATGAAA
TATCCACCCAGTGCAACTACACTACACTTTGAATTCTATGCAGATCCTGGGGCCGAGGTCAAAATTGAGA
AAAGGACAACTAGTAACACACTACATTATATTCACATAGAGCAACTTGACAAGATTTCAGAAAGCCCTTC
TGAAATCATGGAATCTCTTACCAAAATGTACAGCATTCCTAAGGATAAGCAGATGCTGTTATTTACACAC
ATACGACTGGCCCATGGCTTTTCTAATCACAGGAAGCGATTGCAGGCAGTTCAGGCCAGACTGCATGCAA
TATCTATATTAGTGTATTCCAATGCCTTGCAGGAATCAGCAAACAGTATCTTGTATAATGGCTTGATAGA
GGAGTTAGTGGACGTGCTGCAAATAACGGATAAGCAGCTTATGGAGATTAAAGCAGCTTCTTTACGAACA
TTAACATCAATTGTCCACTTGGAGAGAACTCCCAAACTCAGCAGTATTATTGACTGTACTGGAACTGCCT
CCTACCATGGATTTTTGCCAGTGCTTGTAAGGAACTGTATCCAGGCCATGATTGATCCTTCCATGGATCC
ATACCCTCACCAGTTTGCCACTGCTCTCTTCTCTTTTTTATACCATCTGGCCAGCTACGATGCTGGTGGT
GAAGCCTTGGTCTCCTGTGGAATGATGGAAGCCTTATTGAAGGTCATAAAGTTTCTTGGCGATGAACAGG
ACCAGATAACATTTGTCACCAGAGCCGTCAGAGTGGTTGACCTTATCACCAACCTGGATATGGCAGCTTT
TCAATCCCATAGTGGACTTTCTATCTTCATTTATAGACTTGAGCATGAAGTAGATCTGTGCCGAAAAGAA
TGTCCGTTTGTGATCAAGCCAAAGATCCAGAGACCCAATACTACACAAGAAGGAGAGGAAATGGAAACTG
ATATGGATGGAGTCCAGTGTATTCCACAACGAGCAGCACTTCTGAAATCCATGTTGAATTTCCTCAAGAA
GGCCATCCAAGACCCTGCTTTCTCAGATGGCATACGACATGTGATGGATGGTTCTCTGCCTACCTCCCTG
AAACACATCATCAGCAATGCAGAATACTATGGCCCATCACTCTTCCTCCTAGCTACTGAAGTGGTGACTG
TGTTTGTATTTCAAGAACCATCACTGCTCTCCTCACTCCAGGACAATGGATTGACAGATGTCATGCTGCA
TGCACTGCTTATCAAAGATGTTCCTGCTACCCGTGAAGTCCTTGGCTCCCTCCCAAATGTATTCAGTGCA
CTCTGTTTGAATGCCCGAGGTCTTCAGTCTTTTGTTCAGTGTCAGCCTTTTGAACGCCTCTTCAAAGTTC
TTCTGTCTCCAGATTACCTCCCAGCCATGCGGAGGAGGAGAAGTTCTGATCCCCTTGGGGATACTGCATC
CAACCTGGGGAGTGCTGTCGATGAGCTCATGAGACATCAGCCCACCCTTAAAACAGATGCAACGACTGCC
ATCATCAAGTTACTTGAAGAAATCTGTAATCTTGGAAGGGACCCCAAATACATCTGTCAGAAGCCATCGA
TCCAGAAGGCAGATGGCACTGCCACTGCTCCTCCCCCAAGGTCTAATCATGCCGCAGAAGAAGCCTCTAG
TGAGGATGAGGAGGAAGAGGAAGTACAGGCCATGCAGAGCTTTAATTCTACCCAGCAAAATGAAACTGAG
CCTAATCAGCAGGTTGTTGGTACAGAGGAACGTATTCCTATTCCCCTCATGGATTACATCCTTAATGTGA
TGAAATTTGTGGAATCTATTCTGAGCAACAATACAACAGATGACCACTGCCAGGAATTTGTGAATCAGAA
AGGACTGTTGCCTTTGGTTACCATTTTGGGTCTTCCCAATCTGCCCATTGACTTTCCCACATCTGCTGCC
TGTCAGGCTGTTGCAGGTGTCTGCAAATCCATATTGACACTGTCACATGAACCCAAAGTCCTTCAAGAGG
GTCTCCTTCAGTTGGACTCCATCCTCTCCTCCCTGGAGCCCTTACACCGCCCCATTGAATCCCCTGGGGG
CTCAGTGTTGTTGCGAGAACTGGCTTGCGCAGGCAATGTTGCTGATGCTACCCTCTCAGCCCAGGCCACA
CCTCTGCTGCATGCACTCACTGCTGCCCATGCCTACATCATGATGTTTGTTCATACTTGCAGAGTTGGAC
AGAGTGAAATTCGTTCCATCTCCGTAAACCAGTGGGGCTCTCAATTGGGTCTGAGTGTTTTGAGCAAGCT
GAGCCAGTTATACTGTTCCCTGGTGTGGGAAAGCACTGTCCTCCTCTCTCTGTGTACCCCAAACAGCCTA
CCATCTGGGTGTGAATTTGGCCAGGCAGATATGCAGAAACTGGTTCCAAAGGATGAGAAGGCAGGTACGA
CCCAGGGCGGAAAAAGATCAGATGGGGAACAGGATGGAGCAGCTGGAAGTATGGATGCTTCTACCCAGGG
CTTATTAGAAGGCATTGGGCTAGATGGTGACACATTGGCTCCCATGGAGACAGATGAACCTACTGCTTCA
GACTCTAAGGGCAAATCTAAAATCACACCAGCAATGGCTGCCAGAATTAAGCAAATCAAGCCTTTGTTAT
CAGCTTCCTCCAGATTAGGCCGAGCACTTGCTGAGCTATTTGGACTTCTTGTTAAACTTTGTGTGGGATC
TCCTGTCCGCCAGAGAAGGAGCCATCATGCTGCCAGCACCACTACAGCACCGACACCTGCCGCGCGATCA
ACAGCCTCAGCTCTCACTAAGCTCTTGACTAAGGGGTTATCTTGGCAGCCCCCACCATATACACCTACTC
CCCGATTCAGGCTGACATTCTTCATCTGTTCAGTTGGTTTCACATCCCCAATGCTGTTTGATGAGAGGAA
GTATCCCTACCACCTCATGCTGCAAAAATTTCTCTGCTCCGGAGGCCACAATGCTCTTTTTGAAACTTTC
AACTGGGCTCTGTCCATGGGAGGTAAAGTTCCTGTTTCTGAGGGATTGGAACACTCAGACTTGCCTGATG
GCACAGGAGAATTCCTAGATGCCTGGCTTATGCTGGTGGAGAAGATGGTGAATCCCACCACGGTGCTTGA
ATCTCCACATTCGCTGCCTGCCAAATTGCCTGGAGGTGTCCAGAACTTTCCCCAGTTCAGTGCACTGCGC
TTCCTTGTGGTAACTCAGAAAGCAGCCTTTACTTGCATCAAAAACTTATGGAACCGGAAACCCCTGAAGG
TATATGGTGGACGAATGGCTGAATCGATGCTGGCCATTCTATGCCACATCCTCCGAGGAGAACCTGTGAT
TCGAGAGAGACTAAGCAAGGAGAAGGAGGGGTCTCGAGGAGAAGAGGATACAGGGCAAGAGGAAGGTGGC
TCCCGCCGGGAACCTCAAGTCAACCAGCAACAACTGCAACAGCTCATGGACGCGGGCGCGACAAGGGAAC
ATGCAATGGAGGCACTGTTGAACACCAGCACCATGGAGCAGGCCACAGAGTACCTTTTAACCCACCCTCC
TCCAATCATGGGAGGAGTTGTTCGGGATCTCAGCATGTCTGAAGAGGACCAGATGATGAGAGGCATTGCT
ATGGCGCTGGGACAGGATATTCCAATGGATCAAAGGGCAGAGTCACCTGAGGAAGTTGCTTGCCGGAAGG
AGGAAGAGGAACGGAAAGCTCGGGAAAAGCAGGAGGAGGAAGAGGCTAAATGTCTAGAGAAGTTCCAGGA
TGCTGACCCGTTGGAACAAGATGAGCTCCACACTTTCACAGATACTATGTTGCCAGGCTGCTTCCACCTT
CTTGATGAGCTGCCAGACACAGTATACCGTGTGTGTGACCTGATCATGACAGCAATCAAACGTAATGGAG
CAGATTATCGTGACATGATTCTGAAGCAAGTAGTCAATCAGGTGTGGGAAGCTGCTGATGTATTGATCAA
AGCTGCTCTTCCCCTGACAACAAGTGACACAAAAACCGTGTCAGAGTGGATAAGTCAGATGGCCACACTG
CCCCAGGCCTCCAATTTGGCTACTAGAATCTTGCTTTTAACGCTACTTTTTGAGGAGTTGAAGCTACCTT
GTGCTTGGGTGGTTGAATCAAGTGGCATCCTTAATGTCCTAATCAAACTCTTGGAAGTGGTTCAGCCCTG
CCTCCAGGCAGCCAAGGAGCAGAAGGAAGTCCAGACCCCAAAGTGGATCACACCAGTGTTGCTCCTGATT
GATTTCTATGAAAAGACAGCCATCTCCTCAAAAAGGAGAGCCCAGATGACTAAGTACCTGCAATCCAACA
GCAACAACTGGCGCTGGTTTGATGATCGCTCTGGGCGTTGGTGTAGTTACAGTGCAAGCAACAATAGCAC
TATTGATTCTGCCTGGAAATCTGGAGAGACAAGCGTGCGATTCACTGCAGGCCGAAGAAGATACACGGTC
CAATTCACTACAATGGTGCAGGTTAATGAGGAAACAGGGAACCGACGCCCTGTGATGCTGACTCTCCTCA
GGGTACCTCGGCTGAATAAAAATTCAAAAAACAGCAATGGACAGGAACTAGAGAAGACGCTGGAAGAAAG
CAAAGAAATGGATATCAAACGTAAAGAAAATAAAGGCAATGATACCCCTTTGGCCCTAGAGAGTACAAAC
ACTGAAAAGGAGACAAGCCTGGAGGAAACAAAAATCGGGGAGATCCTGATCCAGGGCTTGACAGAAGATA
TGGTGACTGTTTTAATCCGGGCCTGCGTGAGCATGCTGGGAGTCCCTGTGGACCCAGATACTTTGCATGC
CACCCTTCGTCTCTGTCTGAGGCTCACCCGGGACCACAAATATGCCATGATGTTTGCAGAACTGAAGAGT
ACCCGCATGATCTTGAATTTGACCCAGAGCTCAGGCTTCAATGGGTTTACTCCCCTGGTCACCCTTCTCT
TAAGACACATCATTGAGGACCCCTGTACCCTTCGTCATACCATGGAAAAGGTTGTTCGCTCAGCAGCTAC
AAGTGGAGCTGGTAGCACTACCTCTGGTGTTGTGTCTGGCAGCCTCGGCTCTCGGGAGATCAACTACATC
CTTCGTGTCCTTGGGCCAGCCGCATGCCGCAATCCAGACATATTCACAGAAGTGGCCAACTGCTGTATCC
GCATCGCCCTTCCTGCCCCTCGAGGCTCAGGAACTGCTTCAGATGATGAATTTGAGAATCTTAGAATTAA
AGGCCCTAATGCTGTACAGCTGGTGAAGACCACCCCTTTGAAGCCCTCACCTCTGCCTGTCATCCCTGAT
ACTATCAAGGAAGTGATCTATGATATGCTGAATGCTCTGGCTGCATACCATGCTCCAGAGGAAGCCGATA
AATCTGATCCTAAACCTGGGGTTATGACCCAAGAGGTTGGCCAGCTCCTGCAAGACATGGGTGATGATGT
ATACCAGCAGTACCGGTCACTTACGCGTCAGAGCAGTGACTTTGATACGCAGTCAGGTTTTTCCATTAAT
AGTCAGGTCTTTGCTGCAGATGGTGCCTCCACTGAGACTTCCGCATCTGGGACCTCCCAAGGAGAGGCTT
CAACTCCAGAGGAGTCTCGAGATGGGAAGAAAGATAAAGAAGGGGACCGGGCCTCTGAGGAAGGCAAACA
GAAAGGCAAGGGCAGCAAACCTTTAATGCCTACCTCCACTATCCTTCGTCTTCTGGCAGAGTTGGTGAGG
TCCTATGTTGGTATTGCTACCCTGATTGCCAACTACAGCTACACTGTGGGCCAGTCTGAACTGATCAAAG
AGGACTGCAGTGTGCTAGCTTTTGTTCTGGACCACCTGCTCCCACATACCCAGAATGCAGAAGACAAGGA
CACCCCTGCCTTGGCCCGCCTGTTCCTCGCAAGCCTGGCTGCTGCAGGGAGTGGCACAGATGCCCAGGTG
GCCCTAGTGAATGAAGTAAAAGCAGCCCTTGGACGGGCACTGGCTATGGCTGAGAGTACAGAGAAACATG
CCAGGCTTCAGGCAGTGATGTGTATCATCAGTACTATCATGGAGTCCTGCCCCTCCACCTCCAGCTTCTA
CAGCAGTGCCACAGCGAAGACCCAGCACAATGGCATGAACAACATCATTCGGCTTTTCCTGAAGAAGGGA
CTGGTTAATGACCTGGCCAGAGTACCTCACAGCTTAGACCTGTCCAGTCCCAACATGGCCAACACAGTCA
ATGCTGCTCTGAAGCCTTTGGAAACACTTTCCCGGATTGTGAACCAGCCCAGTAGCCTTTTTGGCAGCAA
GAGTGCTTCTAGCAAGAACAAGTCTGAGCAGGATGCCCAAGGAGCCTCTCAAGATTCCAGTAGCAACCAG
CAGGACCCAGGCGAGCCTGGGGAAGCAGAAGTGCAGGAGGAGGATCATGATGTCACTCAGACAGAGGTGG
CAGATGGGGATATCATGGATGGGGAGGCTGAAACCGACTCAGTGGTGATTGCTGGGCAGCCTGAGGTGCT
CAGTTCACAAGAGATGCAGGTTGAGAATGAGCTGGAGGACCTGATAGATGAGTTGCTTGAGAGGGATGGC
GGATCTGGGAACAGTACAATTATAGTGAGCAGAAGTGGAGAGGATGAATCACAAGAGGACGTGCTGATGG
ATGAAGCTCCTTCCAACCTCAGCCAAGCTTCCACCTTGCAGGCCAACCGAGAAGATTCCATGAATATCCT
GGACCCTGAGGATGAGGAGGAGCACACTCAGGAAGAGGACAGCAGTGGCAGTAACGAGGATGAGGATGAT
AGTCAGGATGAAGAGGAGGAGGAGGAGGAAGATGAGGAAGATGATCAGGAGGATGATGAAGGTGAAGAGG
GAGATGAAGACGATGACGACGATGGCTCTGAGATGGAATTGGATGAGGATTATCCTGATATGAACGCTTC
TCCCTTGGTCCGATTTGAGCGCTTTGACCGGGAGGATGATCTCATCATTGAGTTTGACAACATGTTCTCC
AGTGCTACAGACATCCCCCCATCCCCAGGAAATATCCCTACCACCCATCCACTGATGGTGCGCCATGCAG
ACCACAGTTCTCTGACACTGGGCAGTGGCTCTTCAACAACTCGTCTCACCCAGGGCATCGGGCGCAGTCA
GAGGACCCTAAGGCAGCTGACGGCCAATACTGGCCACACCATTCATGTTCACTACCCTGGGAATCGCCAG
CCCAACCCTCCTCTTATACTGCAGAGGTTGCTTGGTCCCTCAGCTGCTGCTGACATCCTTCAGCTGAGCA
GCAGCCTTCCCCTACAAAGCCGGGGTCGGGCCCGCCTCCTGGTAGGCAACGATGACGTCCACATCATCGC
CCGTTCTGATGATGAGCTGCTGGATGACTTTTTCCATGATCAGAGCACAGCTACCAGCCAAGCAGGAACC
CTGTCCAGCATCCCCACAGCCCTGACCCGCTGGACAGAAGAATGCAAAGTTCTCGATGCTGAGAGCATGC
ATGACTGTGTTTCAGTGGTTAAAGTGTCCATTGTCAATCACCTGGAATTCCTGAGGGATGAGGAGCTGGA
AGAAAGGCGAGAGAAGCGCAGGAAACAACTGGCTGAGGAAGAAACAAAGATAACTGATAAAGGCAAAGAA
GATAAGGAGAACAGGGATCAGAGTGCACAGTGTACTGCATCTAAGTCAAATGACTCCACTGAACAGAATC
TCTCAGATGGGACGCCTATGCCTGACAGCTACCCAACAACCCCATCTTCAACTGATGCAGCTACATCTGA
GTCCAAGGAGACCCTTGGCACTCTGCAATCCTCACAACAGCAACCAACACTCCCAACCCCACCAGCTTTG
GGAGAGGTTCCTCAGGAGCTGCAGTCTCCAGCTGGAGAAGGGGGCAGCTCTACACAGCTATTGATGCCTG
TAGAGCCAGAGGAATTGGGTCCCACAAGGCCAAGTGGGGAAGCAGAAACAACTCAGATGGAGTTATCCCC
AGCTCCCACTATAACCTCACTTTCCCCAGAGAGAGCTGAGGATTCTGATGCACTGACGGCTGTCAGCAGT
CAGCTAGAAGGCTCTCCTATGGATACAAGCAGCCTGGCTTCCTGTACCTTAGAGGAGGCTGTGGGTGACA
CTTCAGCAGCTGGCAGTTCTGAGCAGCCCAGAGCAGGCAGCTCCACTCCTGGGGATGCCCCACCAGCTGT
GGCGGAAGTGCAAGGCAGGAGTGATGGGTCAGGGGAATCTGCCCAGCCACCTGAGGACAGCTCCCCACCT
GCATCCTCTGAGAGCTCTTCCACCAGAGATTCTGCCGTGGCCATTTCTGGCGCCGATTCCCGAGGAATCC
TAGAAGAGCCGTTGCCTTCAACAAGCAGTGAAGAAGAAGATCCCCTTGCGGGTATCAGTCTCCCTGAAGG
TGTGGACCCCTCTTTTCTGGCTGCCCTGCCTGATGACATCCGTCGGGAAGTTCTACAGAACCAGCTAGGC
ATTCGTCCACCAACCCGGACTGCCCCCTCCACAAATAGCTCAGCGCCTGCAGTGGTGGGGAATCCTGGTG
TGACTGAGGTGAGTCCCGAGTTTCTTGCGGCACTGCCACCCGCGATCCAAGAGGAAGTACTGGCACAGCA
GAGAGCTGAGCAGCAGCGACGAGAACTAGCACAGAATGCCAGCTCAGACACCCCTATGGACCCTGTGACC
TTCATCCAGACTCTGCCCTCAGACCTGCGCCGTAGTGTCCTAGAGGATATGGAGGACAGTGTGTTAGCTG
TGATGCCACCTGACATTGCAGCTGAGGCTCAAGCCCTGAGACGAGAGCAAGAAGCCCGGCAGCGACAGCT
CATGCATGAGCGTCTGTTTGGGCACAGTAGCACCTCCGCACTCTCTGCTATTCTCCGAAGCCCGGCTTTC
ACCAGTCGCTTAAGTGGCAACCGTGGGGTCCAGTATACTCGCCTTGCTGTGCAGAGAGGTGGCACCTTCC
AGATGGGGGGTAGCAGCAGCCATAACAGGCCTTCTGGCAGTAATGTAGATACTCTCCTCCGCCTCCGAGG
ACGGCTCCTTCTGGACCACGAAGCCCTTTCTTGTCTCTTGGTCCTACTTTTTGTGGATGAGCCAAAGCTC
AATACTAGCCGTCTACACCGAGTACTGAGAAATCTCTGCTACCATGCCCAGACCCGCCACTGGGTCATCC
GCAGTCTGCTCTCCATCTTGCAGCGCAGCAGTGAGAGTGAGCTATGCATTGAAACACCCAAACTCACTAC
AAGTGAGGAAAAGGGCAAAAAGTCGAGCAAGAGCTGTGGGTCAAGTAGCCATGAGAACCGTCCCCTGGAC
CTGCTACACAAGATGGAGTCAAAGAGCTCCAACCAGCTTTCCTGGCTCTCAGTATCCATGGATGCAGCCC
TAGGCTGCAGGACTAATATATTTCAGATCCAGCGTTCAGGGGGGCGTAAACATACCGAGAAGCATGCAAG
CGGTGGCTCCACCGTCCACATCCATCCCCAAGCTGCTCCTGTTGTCTGCAGACACGTTTTGGATACACTC
ATTCAATTGGCCAAGGTATTTCCCAGCCACTTCACACAGCAGCGGACCAAAGAAACAAACTGTGAGAGTG
ATCGGGAAAGGGGCAATAAGGCCTGTAGCCCATGCTCCTCACAGTCCTCCAGCAGTGGCATTTGCACAGA
CTTCTGGGACTTATTGGTAAAACTGGACAACATGAATGTCAGCCGGAAAGGCAAGAACTCCGTGAAGTCA
GTGCCAGTGAGCGCTGGCGGTGAGGGGGAAACCTCTCCATACAGCCTCGAGGCCTCTCCACTGGGGCAGC
TCATGAACATGTTGTCACACCCAGTCATCCGCCGGAGCTCTCTCTTAACTGAGAAACTCCTCAGACTCCT
TTCTCTCATCTCAATTGCTCTCCCAGAAAACAAGGTGTCAGAAGCACAGGCTAATTCTGGCAGCGGTGCT
TCCTCCACCACCACTGCCACCTCAACCACATCTACCACCACCACCACTGCCGCCTCCACCACGCCCACAC
CCCCTACTGCACCCACCCCTGTCACTTCTGCTCCAGCCCTGGTTGCTGCCACGGCTATTTCCACCATTGT
CGTAGCTGCTTCGACCACAGTGACTACCCCCACGACTGCTACCACTACTGTTTCAATTTCTCCCACTACT
AAGGGCAGCAAATCTCCAGCGAAGGTGAGTGATGGGGGCAGCAGCAGTACAGACTTTAAGATGGTGTCCT
CTGGCCTCACTGAAAACCAGCTACAGCTCTCTGTAGAGGTGTTGACATCCCACTCTTGTTCTGAGGAAGG
CTTAGAGGATGCAGCCAACGTACTACTGCAGCTCTCCCGGGGGGACTCTGGGACCCGGGACACTGTTCTC
AAGCTGCTACTGAATGGAGCCCGCCATCTGGGTTATACCCTTTGTAAACAAATAGGTACCCTGCTGGCCG
AGCTGCGGGAATACAACCTCGAGCAGCAGCGGCGAGCCCAATGTGAAACCCTCTCTCCTGATGGCCTGCC
TGAGGAGCAGCCACAGACCACCAAGCTGAAGGGCAAAATGCAGAGCAGGTTTGACATGGCTGAGAATGTG
GTAATTGTGGCATCTCAGAAGCGACCTTTGGGTGGCCGGGAGCTCCAGCTGCCTTCTATGTCCATGTTGA
CATCCAAGACATCTACCCAGAAGTTCTTCTTGAGGGTACTACAGGTCATCATCCAGCTCCGGGACGACAC
GCGCCGGGCTAACAAGAAAGCCAAGCAGACAGGCAGGCTAGGTTCCTCCGGTTTAGGCTCAGCTAGCAGC
ATCCAGGCAGCTGTTCGGCAGCTGGAGGCTGAGGCTGATGCCATTATACAAATGGTACGTGAGGGTCAAA
GGGCGCGGAGACAGCAACAAGCAGCAACGTCGGAGTCTAGCCAGTCAGAGGCGTCTGTCCGGAGGGAGGA
ATCACCCATGGATGTGGACCAGCCATCTCCCAGTGCTCAAGATACTCAATCCATTGCCTCCGATGGAACC
CCACAGGGGGAGAAGGAAAAGGAAGAAAGACCACCTGAGTTACCCCTGCTCAGCGAGCAGCTGAGTTTGG
ACGAGCTGTGGGACATGCTTGGGGAGTGTCTAAAGGAACTAGAGGAATCCCATGACCAGCATGCGGTGCT
AGTGCTACAGCCTGCTGTCGAGGCCTTCTTTCTGGTCCATGCCACAGAGCGGGAGAGCAAGCCTCCTGTC
CGAGACACCCGTGAGAGCCAGCTGGCACACATCAAGGACGAGCCTCCTCCACTCTCCCCTGCCCCCTTAA
CCCCAGCCACGCCTTCCTCCCTTGACCCATTCTTCTCCCGGGAGCCCTCATCTATGCACATCTCCTCAAG
CCTGCCCCCTGACACACAGAAGTTCCTTCGCTTTGCAGAGACTCACCGCACTGTGTTAAACCAGATCCTA
CGGCAGTCCACGACCCACCTTGCTGATGGGCCTTTTGCTGTCCTGGTAGACTACATTCGTGTCCTCGACT
TTGATGTCAAGCGCAAATATTTCCGCCAAGAGCTGGAGCGTTTAGATGAGGGGCTCCGGAAAGAAGACAT
GGCTGTGCATGTCCGTCGTGACCATGTGTTTGAAGACTCCTATCGTGAGCTGCATCGCAAATCCCCCGAA
GAAATGAAGAATCGATTGTATATAGTATTTGAAGGAGAAGAAGGGCAGGATGCTGGCGGGCTCCTGCGGG
AGTGGTATATGATCATCTCTCGAGAGATGTTTAACCCTATGTATGCCTTGTTCCGTACCTCACCTGGTGA
TCGAGTCACCTACACCATCAATCCATCTTCCCACTGCAACCCCAACCATCTGTCCTATTTTAAATTTGTC
GGACGCATTGTGGCCAAAGCTGTATATGACAACCGTCTTCTGGAGTGCTACTTTACTCGATCCTTTTACA
AACACATCTTGGGCAAGTCAGTCAGATATACAGATATGGAGAGTGAAGATTACCACTTCTACCAAGGTCT
GGTTTATCTGCTGGAAAATGATGTCTCCACACTAGGCTATGACCTCACCTTCAGCACTGAGGTCCAAGAG
TTTGGAGTTTGTGAAGTTCGTGACCTCAAACCCAATGGGGCCAACATCTTGGTAACAGAGGAGAATAAGA
AGGAGTATGTACACCTGGTATGCCAGATGAGAATGACAGGAGCCATCCGCAAGCAGTTGGCGGCTTTCTT
AGAAGGCTTCTATGAGATCATTCCAAAGCGCCTCATTTCCATCTTCACTGAGCAGGAGTTAGAGCTGCTT
ATATCAGGACTGCCCACCATTGACATCGATGATCTGAAATCCAACACTGAATACCACAAGTACCAGTCCA
ACTCTATTCAGATCCAGTGGTTCTGGAGAGCATTGCGTTCTTTCGATCAAGCTGACCGTGCCAAGTTCCT
CCAGTTTGTCACGGGTACTTCCAAGGTACCCCTGCAAGGCTTTGCTGCCCTCGAAGGCATGAATGGCATT
CAGAAGTTTCAGATCCATCGAGATGATAGGTCCACAGATCGCCTGCCTTCAGCTCACACATGTTTTAATC
AGCTGGATCTGCCTGCCTATGAGAGCTTTGAGAAGCTCCGCCACATGCTACTGTTGGCTATCCAGGAGTG
CTCTGAAGGCTTTGGGCTGGCCTAATAAGCGGCCGCGACCCAGCTTTCTTGTACAAAGTTGGCATTATAA
GAAAGCATTGCTTATCAATTTGTTGCAACGAACAGGTCACTATCAGTCAAAATAAAATCATTATTTGCCA
TCCAGCTGCAGCTCTGGCCCGTGTCTCAAAATCTCTGATGTTACATTGCACAAGATAAAAATATATCATC
ATGAACAATAAAACTGTCTGCTTACATAAACAGTAATACAAGGGGTGTTATGAGCCATATTCAACGGGAA
ACGTCGAGGCCGCGATTAAATTCCAACATGGATGCTGATTTATATGGGTATAAATGGGCTCGCGATAATG
TCGGGCAATCAGGTGCGACAATCTATCGCTTGTATGGGAAGCCCGATGCGCCAGAGTTGTTTCTGAAACA
TGGCAAAGGTAGCGTTGCCAATGATGTTACAGATGAGATGGTCAGACTAAACTGGCTGACGGAATTTATG
CCTCTTCCGACCATCAAGCATTTTATCCGTACTCCTGATGATGCATGGTTACTCACCACTGCGATCCCCG
GAAAAACAGCATTCCAGGTATTAGAAGAATATCCTGATTCAGGTGAAAATATTGTTGATGCGCTGGCAGT
GTCCCTGCGCCGGTTGCATTCGATTCCTGTTTGTAATTGTCCTTTTAACAGCGATCGCGTATTTCGTCTC
GCTCAGGCGCAATCACGAATGAATAACGGTTTGGTTGATGCGAGTGATTTTGATGACGAGCGTAATGGCT
GGCCTGTTGAACAAGTCTGGAAAGAAATGCATAAACTTTTGCCATTCTCACCGGATTCAGTCGTCACTCA
TGGTGATTTCTCACTTGATAACCTTATTTTTGACGAGGGGAAATTAATAGGTTGTATTGATGTTGGACGA
GTCGGAATCGCAGACCGATACCAGGATCTTGCCATCCTATGGAACTGCCTCGGTGAGTTTTCTCCTTCAT
TACAGAAACGGCTTTTTCAAAAATATGGTATTGATAATCCTGATATGAATAAATTGCAGTTTCATTTGAT
GCTCGATGAGTTTTTCTAATCAGAATTGGTTAATTGGTTGTAACATTATTCAGATTGGGCCCCGTTCCAC
TGAGCGTCAGACCCCGTAGAAAAGATCAAAGGATCTTCTTGAGATCCTTTTTTTCTGCGCGTAATCTGCT
GCTTGCAAACAAAAAAACCACCGCTACCAGCGGTGGTTTGTTTGCCGGATCAAGAGCTACCAACTCTTTT
TCCGAAGGTAACTGGCTTCAGCAGAGCGCAGATACCAAATACTGTTCTTCTAGTGTAGCCGTAGTTAGGC
CACCACTTCAAGAACTCTGTAGCACCGCCTACATACCTCGCTCTGCTAATCCTGTTACCAGTGGCTGCTG
CCAGTGGCGATAAGTCGTGTCTTACCGGGTTGGACTCAAGACGATAGTTACCGGATAAGGCGCAGCGGTC
GGGCTGAACGGGGGGTTCGTGCACACAGCCCAGCTTGGAGCGAACGACCTACACCGAACTGAGATACCTA
CAGCGTGAGCTATGAGAAAGCGCCACGCTTCCCGAAGGGAGAAAGGCGGACAGGTATCCGGTAAGCGGCA
GGGTCGGAACAGGAGAGCGCACGAGGGAGCTTCCAGGGGGAAACGCCTGGTATCTTTATAGTCCTGTCGG
GTTTCGCCACCTCTGACTTGAGCGTCGATTTTTGTGATGCTCGTCAGGGGGGCGGAGCCTATGGAAAAAC
GCCAGCAACGCGGCCTTTTTACGGTTCCTGGCCTTTTGCTGGCCTTTTGCTCACATGTT
Features (pLannotate 1.2.2; 8 found; start..end, strand, type, name):
      1..46      +  rep_origin     RSF ori (fragment): Plasmids containing the RSF 1030 origin of replication can be propagated in E. coli cells that contain additional plasmids with compatible origins.
    106..149     -  terminator     rrnB T1 terminator: Escherichia coli rrnB; transcription terminator T1 from the E. coli rrnB gene
    281..308     +  terminator     rrnB T2 terminator: transcription terminator T2 from the E. coli rrnB gene
    358..457     +  protein_bind   attL1: mutant version of attL; recombination site for the Gateway® LR reaction LR Clonase™
    481..13602   +  CDS            HUWE1: HUWE1_HUMAN - Also known as KIAA0312, KIAA1578, UREB1. Experimental evidence at protein level: Swiss-Prot protein existence level 1. E3 ubiquitin-protein ligase which mediates ubiquitination and subsequent proteasomal degradation of target proteins (PubMed:15989957, PubMed:19713937, PubMed:15567145, PubMed:15767685, PubMed:18488021, PubMed:17567951, PubMed:19037095, PubMed:20534529). Regulates apoptosis by catalyzing the polyubiquitination and degradation of MCL1 (PubMed:15989957). Mediates monoubiquitination of DNA polymerase beta (POLB) at 'Lys-41', 'Lys-61' and 'Lys-81', thereby playing a r
  13618..13717   -  protein_bind   attL2: mutant version of attL; recombination site for the Gateway® LR reaction LR Clonase™
  13840..14649   +  CDS            KanR: aminoglycoside phosphotransferase; aph(3')-Ia; confers resistance to kanamycin in bacteria or G418 (Geneticin®) in eukaryotes
  14739..15327   +  rep_origin     ori: high-copy-number ColE1/pMB1/pBR322/pUC origin of replication
