[The description below was written by a language model from this plasmid's Addgene catalogue record and pLannotate feature annotations shown in this document.]
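Description:
pDONR221-HUWE1_UBA/UIM-mut is a Gateway entry clone built on the pDONR221 backbone and carrying the full-length human HUWE1 coding sequence, a very large insert of about 13.1 kb within a plasmid of roughly 15.4 kb. HUWE1 encodes a giant HECT-type E3 ubiquitin-protein ligase that ubiquitinates a range of substrates, including MCL1 and DNA polymerase beta. This version bears four point substitutions (M1328A, F1330A, A1376G and S1382A). Judging from the construct name, these target the UBA and UIM ubiquitin-binding elements of the protein, although the record does not spell out their functional consequences. The insert was assembled into the backbone by Gibson cloning.

The plasmid is maintained in E. coli at high copy through a ColE1/pUC-type origin and is selected with kanamycin via an aminoglycoside phosphotransferase gene. The annotation also flags a short fragment resembling the RSF origin at the start of the sequence, which is only a partial match rather than a functional second replicon. The HUWE1 open reading frame is flanked by attL1 and attL2 sites, so it can be moved in a defined orientation into any attR-containing destination vector by an LR Clonase reaction. The rrnB T1 and T2 terminators upstream of attL1 shield the insert from read-through transcription originating in the backbone. No promoter, tag or reporter is annotated around the gene, as expected for an entry clone: it is not itself an expression vector but a source from which the mutant HUWE1 sequence is transferred into expression plasmids. The associated study concerns HUWE1 architecture, ligase activity and substrate recognition.
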