Addgene plasmid #187151: pDONR221-HUWE1_UBA/UIM-mut
Purpose: Entry clone
Depositing lab: Eric Fischer. Depositing organization: Dana-Farber Cancer Institute. Publication: Solenoid architecture of HUWE1 contributes to ligase activity and substrate recognition. Hunkeler M, Jin CY, Ma MW, Monda JK, Overwijn D, Bennett EJ, Fischer ES. Mol Cell. 2021 Sep 2;81(17):3468-3480.e7. doi: 10.1016/j.molcel.2021.06.032. Epub 2021 Jul 26. PubMed 34314700.
Backbone
  Vector backbone: pDONR221
  Vector type: Entry clone
Growth in bacteria
  Bacterial resistance: Kanamycin, 50 μg/mL
  Growth temperature: 37°C
  Growth strain: DH5alpha
  Copy number: High Copy
Gene/Insert
  Gene/Insert name: HUWE1
  Species: H. sapiens (human)
  Insert size (bp): 13122
  Mutation: M1328A/F1330A/A1376G/S1382A
  Entrez Gene: HUWE1 (a.k.a. ARF-BP1, HECTH9, HSPC272, Ib772, LASU1, MRXST, MULE, URE-B1, UREB1)
  Cloning method: Gibson Cloning
Terms and licenses: Academic/Nonprofit Terms; Industry Terms: Not Available to Industry
How to cite: pDONR221-HUWE1_UBA/UIM-mut was a gift from Eric Fischer (Addgene plasmid # 187151 ; http://n2t.net/addgene:187151 ; RRID:Addgene_187151)
